Addgene plasmid #29519: pCool-mRbx1-His-hCul1-CTP
Depositing lab: Ning Zheng. Depositing organization: University of Washington.
Backbone
  Vector backbone: pCool
  Backbone size w/o insert (bp): 5136
  Vector type: Bacterial Expression
Growth in bacteria
  Bacterial resistance: Ampicillin, 100 μg/mL
  Growth temperature: 37°C
  Growth strain: DH5alpha
  Copy number: High Copy
Gene/Insert
  Gene/Insert name: Rbx1 CUL1 (alt name: Rbx1, CUL1)
  Species: H. sapiens (human), M. musculus (mouse)
  Entrez Gene: CUL1; Rbx1 (a.k.a. 1500002P15Rik, ROC1)
  Tag / fusion protein: GST (N terminal on backbone); Thrombin Cut Site (N terminal on backbone); His (before thrombin) (N terminal on backbone)
  Cloning method: Restriction Enzyme
  Sequencing primers: 5′ pGEX5'; 3′ pGEX3'
Terms and licenses: Academic/Nonprofit Terms; Industry Terms: Not Available to Industry
How to cite: pCool-mRbx1-His-hCul1-CTP was a gift from Ning Zheng (Addgene plasmid # 29519 ; http://n2t.net/addgene:29519 ; RRID:Addgene_29519)
