[The description below was written by a language model from this plasmid's Addgene catalogue record.]
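Description:
pCool-mRbx1-His-hCul1-CTP is a bacterial expression plasmid built on the pCool backbone (about 5.1 kb without insert), designed to produce two partner proteins of the cullin-RING ubiquitin ligase family in E. coli: mouse Rbx1 (also known as ROC1) and human CUL1. It is maintained as a high-copy plasmid under ampicillin selection. The listed sequencing primers are the standard pGEX 5′ and 3′ primers, which suggests a pGEX-like arrangement around the cloning site, but the record does not state the promoter, the origin of replication or any other backbone feature, and no feature table is available to confirm them.

The insert, introduced by restriction enzyme cloning, is recorded as Rbx1 plus CUL1. The backbone contributes N-terminal fusion elements: a GST tag for glutathione-affinity purification, a thrombin cleavage site that lets the tag be removed after purification, and a His tag noted as lying before the thrombin site. The plasmid name places the His tag next to the CUL1 portion and labels that portion "CTP", which probably refers to a C-terminal part of CUL1, though the record does not define the term or give residue boundaries. Nor does it specify exactly which tag is attached to which protein, or whether the two coding sequences are expressed from one transcript or from separate units.

Rbx1 is the RING subunit that binds the C-terminal region of CUL1, so putting both on one plasmid fits co-expression and affinity purification of a recombinant Rbx1–CUL1 complex for biochemical or structural work on SCF-type ligases. The record itself does not state an intended use.
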