>Addgene plasmid #29519 | pCool-mRbx1-His-hCul1-CTP | addgene partial sequence | sequence record 34937 | 29519 with pGEX-5
CTGGTTCGCGTGGATCTCATATGGATGTGGATACCCCCAGCGGCACCAACAGCGGCGCGGGCAAG
[267 nt withheld, positions 66-332]
TAACTCGAGCCCGGGGGATCCCCTCTAGAAATAATTTTGTTTAACTTTAAGAAGGAGATATACCATGGGC
AGCAGCCATCATCATCATCATCACAGCAGCGGCCTGGTGCCGCGCGGCAGCCATATGGCCCAATCATCCA
GTAAATCCCCTGAGTTGCTGGCTCGATACTGTGACTCCTTGTTGAAGAAAAGTTCCAAGAACCCAGAGGA
GGCAGAACTAGAAGACACACTCAATCAAGTGATGGTTGTCTTCAAGTACATAGAAGACAAAGACGTATTT
CAGAAGTTCTATGCGAAGATGCTCGCCAAGAGGCTCGTCCACCAGAACAGTGCAAGTGACGATGCCGAAG
CCAGCATGATCTCCAAGTTAAAGCAAGCTTGCGGGTTCGAGTACACCTCTAAACTTCAGCGCATGTTTCA
AGACATTGGCGTGAGCAAAGATCTGAACGAGCAATTCAAAAAGCACTTGACAAACTCAGAACCCCTAGAC
TTGGATTTCAGCATTC
